>Addgene plasmid #183039 | pLenti_CMV:Flag-CeNL_SV40:PuroR | addgene full sequence | sequence record 359594 | Addgene NGS Result
TTCTTTCCTGCGTTATCCCCTGATTCTGTGGATAACCGTATTACCGCCTTTGAGTGAGCTGATACCGCTC
GCCGCAGCCGAACGACCGAGCGCAGCGAGTCAGTGAGCGAGGAAGCGGAAGAGCGCCCAATACGCAAACC
GCCTCTCCCCGCGCGTTGGCCGATTCATTAATGCAGCTGGCACGACAGGTTTCCCGACTGGAAAGCGGGC
AGTGAGCGCAACGCAATTAATGTGAGTTAGCTCACTCATTAGGCACCCCAGGCTTTACACTTTATGCTTC
CGGCTCGTATGTTGTGTGGAATTGTGAGCGGATAACAATTTCACACAGGAAACAGCTATGACCATGATTA
CGCCAAGCGCGCAATTAACCCTCACTAAAGGGAACAAAAGCTGGAGCTGCAAGCTTAATGTAGTCTTATG
CAATACTCTTGTAGTCTTGCAACATGGTAACGATGAGTTAGCAACATGCCTTACAAGGAGAGAAAAAGCA
CCGTGCATGCCGATTGGTGGAAGTAAGGTGGTACGATCGTGCCTTATTAGGAAGGCAACAGACGGGTCTG
ACATGGATTGGACGAACCACTGAATTGCCGCATTGCAGAGATATTGTATTTAAGTGCCTAGCTCGATACA
TAAACGGGTCTCTCTGGTTAGACCAGATCTGAGCCTGGGAGCTCTCTGGCTAACTAGGGAACCCACTGCT
TAAGCCTCAATAAAGCTTGCCTTGAGTGCTTCAAGTAGTGTGTGCCCGTCTGTTGTGTGACTCTGGTAAC
TAGAGATCCCTCAGACCCTTTTAGTCAGTGTGGAAAATCTCTAGCAGTGGCGCCCGAACAGGGACTTGAA
AGCGAAAGGGAAACCAGAGGAGCTCTCTCGACGCAGGACTCGGCTTGCTGAAGCGCGCACGGCAAGAGGC
GAGGGGCGGCGACTGGTGAGTACGCCAAAAATTTTGACTAGCGGAGGCTAGAAGGAGAGAGATGGGTGCG
AGAGCGTCAGTATTAAGCGGGGGAGAATTAGATCGCGATGGGAAAAAATTCGGTTAAGGCCAGGGGGAAA
GAAAAAATATAAATTAAAACATATAGTATGGGCAAGCAGGGAGCTAGAACGATTCGCAGTTAATCCTGGC
CTGTTAGAAACATCAGAAGGCTGTAGACAAATACTGGGACAGCTACAACCATCCCTTCAGACAGGATCAG
AAGAACTTAGATCATTATATAATACAGTAGCAACCCTCTATTGTGTGCATCAAAGGATAGAGATAAAAGA
CACCAAGGAAGCTTTAGACAAGATAGAGGAAGAGCAAAACAAAAGTAAGACCACCGCACAGCAAGCGGCC
GCTGATCTTCAGACCTGGAGGAGGAGATATGAGGGACAATTGGAGAAGTGAATTATATAAATATAAAGTA
GTAAAAATTGAACCATTAGGAGTAGCACCCACCAAGGCAAAGAGAAGAGTGGTGCAGAGAGAAAAAAGAG
CAGTGGGAATAGGAGCTTTGTTCCTTGGGTTCTTGGGAGCAGCAGGAAGCACTATGGGCGCAGCGTCAAT
GACGCTGACGGTACAGGCCAGACAATTATTGTCTGGTATAGTGCAGCAGCAGAACAATTTGCTGAGGGCT
ATTGAGGCGCAACAGCATCTGTTGCAACTCACAGTCTGGGGCATCAAGCAGCTCCAGGCAAGAATCCTGG
CTGTGGAAAGATACCTAAAGGATCAACAGCTCCTGGGGATTTGGGGTTGCTCTGGAAAACTCATTTGCAC
CACTGCTGTGCCTTGGAATGCTAGTTGGAGTAATAAATCTCTGGAACAGATTTGGAATCACACGACCTGG
ATGGAGTGGGACAGAGAAATTAACAATTACACAAGCTTAATACACTCCTTAATTGAAGAATCGCAAAACC
AGCAAGAAAAGAATGAACAAGAATTATTGGAATTAGATAAATGGGCAAGTTTGTGGAATTGGTTTAACAT
AACAAATTGGCTGTGGTATATAAAATTATTCATAATGATAGTAGGAGGCTTGGTAGGTTTAAGAATAGTT
TTTGCTGTACTTTCTATAGTGAATAGAGTTAGGCAGGGATATTCACCATTATCGTTTCAGACCCACCTCC
CAACCCCGAGGGGACCCGACAGGCCCGAAGGAATAGAAGAAGAAGGTGGAGAGAGAGACAGAGACAGATC
CATTCGATTAGTGAACGGATCTCGACGGTATCGGTTAACTTTTAAAAGAAAAGGGGGGATTGGGGGGTAC
AGTGCAGGGGAAAGAATAGTAGACATAATAGCAACAGACATACAAACTAAAGAATTACAAAAACAAATTA
CAAAATTCAAAATTTTATCGATAAGCTTGGGAGTTCCGCGTTACATAACTTACGGTAAATGGCCCGCCTG
GCTGACCGCCCAACGACCCCCGCCCATTGACGTCAATAATGACGTATGTTCCCATAGTAACGCCAATAGG
GACTTTCCATTGACGTCAATGGGTGGAGTATTTACGGTAAACTGCCCACTTGGCAGTACATCAAGTGTAT
CATATGCCAAGTACGCCCCCTATTGACGTCAATGACGGTAAATGGCCCGCCTGGCATTATGCCCAGTACA
TGACCTTATGGGACTTTCCTACTTGGCAGTACATCTACGTATTAGTCATCGCTATTACCATGGTGATGCG
GTTTTGGCAGTACATCAATGGGCGTGGATAGCGGTTTGACTCACGGGGATTTCCAAGTCTCCACCCCATT
GACGTCAATGGGAGTTTGTTTTGGCACCAAAATCAACGGGACTTTCCAAAATGTCGTAACAACTCCGCCC
CATTGACGCAAATGGGCGGTAGGCGTGTACGGTGGGAGGTCTATATAAGCAGAGCTCGTTTAGTGAACCG
TCAGATCGCCTGGAGACGCCATCCACGCTGTTTTGACCTCCATAGAAGACACCGACTCTAGAATGGACTA
CAAGGACGACGATGACAAGGTGAGCAAGGGCGAGGAGCTGTTCACCGGGGTGGTGCCCATCCTGGTCGAG
CTGGACGGCGACGTAAACGGCCACAAGTTCAGCGTGTCCGGCGAGGGCGAGGGCGATGCCACCTACGGCA
AGCTGACCCTGAAGTTCATCTGCACCACCGGCAAGCTGCCCGTGCCCTGGCCCACCCTCGTGACCACCCT
GTCCTGGGGCGTGCAGTGCTTCGCCCGCTACCCCGACCACATGAAGCAGCACGACTTCTTCAAGTCCGCC
ATGCCCGAAGGCTACGTCCAGGAGCGCACCATCTTCTTCAAGGACGACGGCAACTACAAGACCCGCGCCG
AGGTGAAGTTCGAGGGCGACACCCTGGTGAACCGCATCGAGCTGAAGGGCATCGACTTCAAGGAGGACGG
CAACATCCTGGGGCACAAGCTGGAGTACAACTACTTTAGCGACAACGTCTATATCACCGCCGACAAGCAG
AAGAACGGCATCAAGGCCAACTTCAAGATCCGCCACAACATCGAGGACGGCGGCGTGCAGCTCGCCGACC
ACTACCAGCAGAACACCCCCATCGGCGACGGCCCCGTGCTGCTGCCCGACAACCACTACCTGAGCACCCA
GTCCAAGCTGAGCAAAGACCCCAACGAGAAGCGCGATCACATGGTCCTGCTGGAGTTCGTGACCGCCGCC
GGGTTGCATACACTCGAAGATTTCGTTGGGGACTGGCGACAGACAGCCGGCTACAACCTGGACCAAGTCC
TTGAACAGGGAGGTGTGTCCAGTTTGTTTCAGAATCTCGGGGTGTCCGTAACTCCGATCCAAAGGATTGT
CCTGAGCGGTGAAAATGGGCTGAAGATCGACATCCATGTCATCATCCCGTATGAAGGTCTGAGCGGCGAC
CAAATGGGCCAGATCGAAAAAATTTTTAAGGTGGTGTACCCTGTGGATGATCATCACTTTAAGGTGATCC
TGCACTATGGCACACTGGTAATCGACGGGGTTACGCCGAACATGATCGACTATTTCGGACGGCCGTATGA
AGGCATCGCCGTGTTCGACGGCAAAAAGATCACTGTAACAGGGACCCTGTGGAACGGCAACAAAATTATC
GACGAGCGCCTGATCAACCCCGACGGCTCCCTGCTGTTCCGAGTAACCATCAACGGAGTGACCGGCTGGC
GGCTGTGCGAACGCATTCTGGCGTAAGGATCCGGACTAGTTAACGCGTCGACCAGTGGTCGACCCTGTGG
AATGTGTGTCAGTTAGGGTGTGGAAAGTCCCCAGGCTCCCCAGCAGGCAGAAGTATGCAAAGCATGCATC
TCAATTAGTCAGCAACCAGGTGTGGAAAGTCCCCAGGCTCCCCAGCAGGCAGAAGTATGCAAAGCATGCA
TCTCAATTAGTCAGCAACCATAGTCCCGCCCCTAACTCCGCCCATCCCGCCCCTAACTCCGCCCAGTTCC
GCCCATTCTCCGCCCCATGGCTGACTAATTTTTTTTATTTATGCAGAGGCCGAGGCCGCCTCGGCCTCTG
AGCTATTCCAGAAGTAGTGAGGAGGCTTTTTTGGAGGCCTAGGCTTTTGCAAAAAGCTTACCATGACCGA
GTACAAGCCCACGGTGCGCCTCGCCACCCGCGACGACGTCCCCAGGGCCGTACGCACCCTCGCCGCCGCG
TTCGCCGACTACCCCGCCACGCGCCACACCGTCGATCCGGACCGCCACATCGAGCGGGTCACCGAGCTGC
AAGAACTCTTCCTCACGCGCGTCGGGCTCGACATCGGCAAGGTGTGGGTCGCGGACGACGGCGCCGCGGT
GGCGGTCTGGACCACGCCGGAGAGCGTCGAAGCGGGGGCGGTGTTCGCCGAGATCGGCCCGCGCATGGCC
GAGTTGAGCGGTTCCCGGCTGGCCGCGCAGCAACAGATGGAAGGCCTCCTGGCGCCGCACCGGCCCAAGG
AGCCCGCGTGGTTCCTGGCCACCGTCGGCGTCTCGCCCGACCACCAGGGCAAGGGTCTGGGCAGCGCCGT
CGTGCTCCCCGGAGTGGAGGCGGCCGAGCGCGCCGGGGTGCCCGCCTTCCTGGAGACCTCCGCGCCCCGC
AACCTCCCCTTCTACGAGCGGCTCGGCTTCACCGTCACCGCCGACGTCGAGGTGCCCGAAGGACCGCGCA
CCTGGTGCATGACCCGCAAGCCCGGTGCCTGACGCCCGCCCCACGACCCGCAGCGCCCGACCGAAAGGAG
CGCACGACCCCATGCATCGCCAGTCGACAATCAACCTCTGGATTACAAAATTTGTGAAAGATTGACTGGT
ATTCTTAACTATGTTGCTCCTTTTACGCTATGTGGATACGCTGCTTTAATGCCTTTGTATCATGCTATTG
CTTCCCGTATGGCTTTCATTTTCTCCTCCTTGTATAAATCCTGGTTGCTGTCTCTTTATGAGGAGTTGTG
GCCCGTTGTCAGGCAACGTGGCGTGGTGTGCACTGTGTTTGCTGACGCAACCCCCACTGGTTGGGGCATT
GCCACCACCTGTCAGCTCCTTTCCGGGACTTTCGCTTTCCCCCTCCCTATTGCCACGGCGGAACTCATCG
CCGCCTGCCTTGCCCGCTGCTGGACAGGGGCTCGGCTGTTGGGCACTGACAATTCCGTGGTGTTGTCGGG
GAAGCTGACGTCCTTTCCATGGCTGCTCGCCTGTGTTGCCACCTGGATTCTGCGCGGGACGTCCTTCTGC
TACGTCCCTTCGGCCCTCAATCCAGCGGACCTTCCTTCCCGCGGCCTGCTGCCGGCTCTGCGGCCTCTTC
CGCGTCTTCGCCTTCGCCCTCAGACGAGTCGGATCTCCCTTTGGGCCGCCTCCCCGCCTGGAATTCGAGC
TCGGTACCTTTAAGACCAATGACTTACAAGGCAGCTGTAGATCTTAGCCACTTTTTAAAAGAAAAGGGGG
GACTGGAAGGGCTAATTCACTCCCAACGAAGACAAGATCTGCTTTTTGCTTGTACTGGGTCTCTCTGGTT
AGACCAGATCTGAGCCTGGGAGCTCTCTGGCTAACTAGGGAACCCACTGCTTAAGCCTCAATAAAGCTTG
CCTTGAGTGCTTCAAGTAGTGTGTGCCCGTCTGTTGTGTGACTCTGGTAACTAGAGATCCCTCAGACCCT
TTTAGTCAGTGTGGAAAATCTCTAGCAGTAGTAGTTCATGTCATCTTATTATTCAGTATTTATAACTTGC
AAAGAAATGAATATCAGAGAGTGAGAGGAACTTGTTTATTGCAGCTTATAATGGTTACAAATAAAGCAAT
AGCATCACAAATTTCACAAATAAAGCATTTTTTTCACTGCATTCTAGTTGTGGTTTGTCCAAACTCATCA
ATGTATCTTATCATGTCTGGCTCTAGCTATCCCGCCCCTAACTCCGCCCATCCCGCCCCTAACTCCGCCC
AGTTCCGCCCATTCTCCGCCCCATGGCTGACTAATTTTTTTTATTTATGCAGAGGCCGAGGCCGCCTCGG
CCTCTGAGCTATTCCAGAAGTAGTGAGGAGGCTTTTTTGGAGGCCTAGGGACGTACCCAATTCGCCCTAT
AGTGAGTCGTATTACGCGCGCTCACTGGCCGTCGTTTTACAACGTCGTGACTGGGAAAACCCTGGCGTTA
CCCAACTTAATCGCCTTGCAGCACATCCCCCTTTCGCCAGCTGGCGTAATAGCGAAGAGGCCCGCACCGA
TCGCCCTTCCCAACAGTTGCGCAGCCTGAATGGCGAATGGG
[124 nt withheld, positions 6692-6815]
C
[91 nt withheld, positions 6817-6907]
A
[49 nt withheld, positions 6909-6957]
CCTTTGACGTTGGAGTCCACGTTCTTT
[37 nt withheld, positions 6985-7021]
ACCCTATCTCGGTCTATTCTTTTGATTTATAAGGGATTTTGCCGATTTCGGCCTATTGGTTAAAAAATGA
GCTGATTTAACAAAAATTTAACGCGAATTTTAACAAAATATTAACGCTTACAATTTAGGTGGCACTTTTC
GGGGAAATGTGCGCGGAACCCCTATTTGTTTATTTTTCTAAATACATTCAAATATGTATCCGCTCATGAG
ACAATAACCCTGATAAATGCTTCAATAATATTGAAAAAGGAAGAGTATGAGTATTCAACATTTCCGTGTC
GCCCTTATTCCCTTTTTTGCGGCATTTTGCCTTCCTGTTTTTGCTCACCCAGAAACGCTGGTGAAAGTAA
AAGATGCTGAAGATCAGTTGGGTGCACGAGTGGGTTACATCGAACTGGATCTCAACAGCGGTAAGATCCT
TGAGAGTTTTCGCCCCGAAGAACGTTTTCCAATGATGAGCACTTTTAAAGTTCTGCTATGTGGCGCGGTA
TTATCCCGTATTGACGCCGGGCAAGAGCAACTCGGTCGCCGCATACACTATTCTCAGAATGACTTGGTTG
AGTACTCACCAGTCACAGAAAAGCATCTTACGGATGGCATGACAGTAAGAGAATTATGCAGTGCTGCCAT
AACCATGAGTGATAACACTGCGGCCAACTTACTTCTGACAACGATCGGAGGACCGAAGGAGCTAACCGCT
TTTTTGCACAACATGGGGGATCATGTAACTCGCCTTGATCGTTGGGAACCGGAGCTGAATGAAGCCATAC
CAAACGACGAGCGTGACACCACGATGCCTGTAGCAATGGCAACAACGTTGCGCAAACTATTAACTGGCGA
ACTACTTACTCTAGCTTCCCGGCAACAATTAATAGACTGGATGGAGGCGGATAAAGTTGCAGGACCACTT
CTGCGCTCGGCCCTTCCGGCTGGCTGGTTTATTGCTGATAAATCTGGAGCCGGTGAGCGTGGGTCTCGCG
GTATCATTGCAGCACTGGGGCCAGATGGTAAGCCCTCCCGTATCGTAGTTATCTACACGACGGGGAGTCA
GGCAACTATGGATGAACGAAATAGACAGATCGCTGAGATAGGTGCCTCACTGATTAAGCATTGGTAACTG
TCAGACCAAGTTTACTCATATATACTTTAGATTGATTTAAAACTTCATTTTTAATTTAAAAGGATCTAGG
TGAAGATCCTTTTTGATAATCTCATGACCAAAATCCCTTAACGTGAGTTTTCGTTCCACTGAGCGTCAGA
CCCCGTAGAAAAGATCAAAGGATCTTCTTGAGATCCTTTTTTTCTGCGCGTAATCTGCTGCTTGCAAACA
AAAAAACCACCGCTACCAGCGGTGGTTTGTTTGCCGGATCAAGAGCTACCAACTCTTTTTCCGAAGGTAA
CTGGCTTCAGCAGAGCGCAGATACCAAATACTGTTCTTCTAGTGTAGCCGTAGTTAGGCCACCACTTCAA
GAACTCTGTAGCACCGCCTACATACCTCGCTCTGCTAATCCTGTTACCAGTGGCTGCTGCCAGTGGCGAT
AAGTCGTGTCTTACCGGGTTGGACTCAAGACGATAGTTACCGGATAAGGCGCAGCGGTCGGGCTGAACGG
GGGGTTCGTGCACACAGCCCAGCTTGGAGCGAACGACCTACACCGAACTGAGATACCTACAGCGTGAGCT
ATGAGAAAGCGCCACGCTTCCCGAAGGGAGAAAGGCGGACAGGTATCCGGTAAGCGGCAGGGTCGGAACA
GGAGAGCGCACGAGGGAGCTTCCAGGGGGAAACGCCTGGTATCTTTATAGTCCTGTCGGGTTTCGCCACC
TCTGACTTGAGCGTCGATTTTTGTGATGCTCGTCAGGGGGGCGGAGCCTATGGAAAAACGCCAGCAACGC
GGCCTTTTTACGGTTCCTGGCCTTTTGCTGGCCTTTTGCTCACATG
Features (pLannotate 1.2.2; 31 found; start..end, strand, type, name):
      1..121     +  rep_origin     RSF ori (fragment): Plasmids containing the RSF 1030 origin of replication can be propagated in E. coli cells that contain additional plasmids with compatible origins.
    123..215     +  CDS            lacI (fragment): lac repressor; lacI; The lac repressor binds to the lac operator to inhibit transcription in E. coli. This inhibition can be relieved by adding lactose or isopropyl-β-D-thiogalactopyranoside (IPTG).
    228..249     +  protein_bind   CAP binding site: CAP binding activates transcription in the presence of cAMP. E. coli catabolite activator protein
    264..294     +  promoter       lac promoter: promoter for the E. coli lac operon
    302..318     +  protein_bind   lac operator: The lac repressor binds to the lac operator to inhibit transcription in E. coli. This inhibition can be relieved by adding lactose or isopropyl-β-D-thiogalactopyranoside (IPTG). lac repressor encoded by lacI
    363..381     +  promoter       T3 promoter: promoter for bacteriophage T3 RNA polymerase
    409..635     +  promoter       RSV promoter: Rous sarcoma virus enhancer/promoter
    636..816     +  LTR            5' LTR (truncated): truncated 5' long terminal repeat (LTR) from HIV-1
    863..988     +  misc_feature   HIV-1 Ψ: packaging signal of human immunodeficiency virus type 1
    972..1335    +  CDS            HIV-1 gag (fragment): gag protein from human immunodeficiency virus 1; gag
   1481..1714    +  misc_feature   RRE: The Rev response element (RRE) of HIV-1 allows for Rev-dependent mRNA export from the nucleus to the cytoplasm.
   2091..2191    +  CDS            Rev (fragment): human immunodeficiency virus 1 (HIV-1) Rev protein; rev; enhances nuclear export of unspliced and incompletely spliced viral mRNAs
   2210..2326    +  misc_feature   cPPT/CTS: central polypurine tract and central termination sequence of HIV-1
   2349..2652    +  enhancer       CMV enhancer: human cytomegalovirus immediate early enhancer
   2653..2856    +  promoter       CMV promoter: human cytomegalovirus (CMV) immediate early promoter
   2939..2959    +  CDS            FLAG (fragment): FLAG® epitope tag, followed by an enterokinase cleavage site
   2960..3646    +  CDS            mTurquoise2: mTurquoise2 is a basic (constitutively fluorescent) cyan fluorescent protein published in 2012, derived from Aequorea victoria. It is reported to be a rapidly-maturing monomer with very low acid sensitivity.
   3650..4156    +  CDS            Nluc: NanoLuc® luciferase human codon-optimized
   4204..4533    +  promoter       SV40 promoter: SV40 enhancer and early promoter
   4543..5142    +  CDS            PuroR: puromycin N-acetyltransferase; pac from Streptomyces alboniger; confers resistance to puromycin
   5209..5797    +  misc_feature   WPRE: woodchuck hepatitis virus posttranscriptional regulatory element
   5814..5882    +  CDS            nef (fragment): NEF_HV1Z2 - Experimental evidence at protein level: Swiss-Prot protein existence level 1. Extracellular Nef protein targets CD4(+) T-lymphocytes for apoptosis by interacting with CXCR4 surface receptors. From Human immunodeficiency virus type 1 group M subtype D (isolate Z2/CDC-Z34) (HIV-1).
   5884..6117    +  LTR            3' LTR (ΔU3): self-inactivating 3' long terminal repeat (LTR) from HIV-1
   6189..6310    +  polyA_signal   SV40 poly(A) signal: SV40 polyadenylation signal
   6350..6485    +  rep_origin     SV40 ori: SV40 origin of replication
   6506..6524    -  promoter       T7 promoter: promoter for bacteriophage T7 RNA polymerase
   6532..6687    +  CDS            lacZα (fragment): LacZα fragment of β-galactosidase; lacZ fragment
   6692..7120    +  rep_origin     f1 ori (sequence partly withheld): f1 bacteriophage origin of replication; arrow indicates direction of (+) strand synthesis
   7173..7277    +  promoter       AmpR promoter: bla
   7278..8138    +  CDS            AmpR: β-lactamase; bla; confers resistance to ampicillin, carbenicillin, and related antibiotics
   8309..8897    +  rep_origin     ori: high-copy-number ColE1/pMB1/pBR322/pUC origin of replication
