[The description below was written by a language model from this plasmid's Addgene catalogue record and pLannotate feature annotations shown in this document.]
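Description:
pLenti_CMV:Flag-CeNL_SV40:PuroR is a lentiviral transfer plasmid of about 9 kb, built on a pLenti backbone, for constitutive expression of a FLAG-tagged cyan/blue "Nano-lantern" bioluminescent reporter in mammalian cells. In bacteria it is maintained through a high-copy ColE1/pUC-type origin with ampicillin resistance (AmpR). An f1 origin and small remnants of cloning-vector sequence (lac promoter/operator, lacZα, lacI and RSF ori fragments, T3 and T7 promoters) are also annotated. The viral portion has a third-generation layout. An RSV promoter drives a truncated HIV-1 5' LTR, followed by the Ψ packaging signal with a partial gag sequence, the Rev response element for Rev-dependent export of genomic RNA, and the cPPT/CTS. WPRE sits upstream of a ΔU3 self-inactivating 3' LTR, and an SV40 poly(A) signal and SV40 origin lie outside the proviral region. Because the plasmid carries no functional viral genes, virus production would depend on packaging functions supplied in trans.

The payload lies between the cPPT and WPRE. The CMV enhancer/promoter drives an N-terminal FLAG epitope fused to CeNL, a synthetic insert of roughly 1.2 kb that the feature table resolves into mTurquoise2 joined directly to NanoLuc luciferase. In this type of fusion, energy from the luciferase reaction is transferred to the adjacent fluorescent protein, which shifts and brightens the emitted light. Downstream, an SV40 early promoter independently expresses puromycin N-acetyltransferase, allowing selection of transfected or stably transduced cells. The associated work concerns multiplexed bioluminescence microscopy, so the construct most likely serves as one spectrally distinct luminescent label for imaging, with the FLAG tag available for antibody-based detection.
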