Addgene plasmid #183039: pLenti_CMV:Flag-CeNL_SV40:PuroR
Purpose: Expresses the FLAG-tagged CeNL (Blue Nanolantern) in mammalian cells.
Depositing lab: Antonio Amelio. Depositing organization: University of North Carolina at Chapel Hill. Publication: Multiplexed bioluminescence microscopy via phasor analysis. Yao Z, Brennan CK, Scipioni L, Chen H, Ng KK, Tedeschi G, Parag-Sharma K, Amelio AL, Gratton E, Digman MA, Prescher JA. Nat Methods. 2022 Jul;19(7):893-898. doi: 10.1038/s41592-022-01529-9. Epub 2022 Jun 23. PubMed 35739310.
Backbone
  Vector backbone: pLenti
  Vector type: Mammalian Expression, Lentiviral
  Selectable markers: Puromycin
Growth in bacteria
  Bacterial resistance: Ampicillin, 100 μg/mL
  Growth temperature: 37°C
  Growth strain: NEB Stable
  Copy number: High Copy
Gene/Insert
  Gene/Insert name: CeNL Nanolantern
  Species: Synthetic
  Insert size (bp): 1197
  Promoter: CMV
  Tag / fusion protein: FLAG (N terminal on insert)
  Cloning method: Restriction Enzyme; 5′ cloning site XbaI (unknown if destroyed); 3′ cloning site BamHI (unknown if destroyed)
  Sequencing primers: 5′ CMV
Terms and licenses: Academic/Nonprofit Terms; Industry Terms: Not Available to Industry
How to cite: pLenti_CMV:Flag-CeNL_SV40:PuroR was a gift from Antonio Amelio (Addgene plasmid # 183039 ; http://n2t.net/addgene:183039 ; RRID:Addgene_183039)
